>Addgene plasmid #23863 | pDONR223-UCK2 | depositor partial sequence | sequence record 11046 | Author sequence
ATGGCCGGGGACAGCGAGCAGACCCTGCAGAACCACCAGCAGCCCAACGGCGGCGAGCCCTTCCTTATAG
GCGTCAGCGGGGGAACAGCTAGCGGCAAGTCTTCCGTGTGTGCTAAGATCGTGCAGCTCCTGGGGCAGAA
TGAGGTGGACTATCGCCAGAAGCAGGTGGTCATCCTGAGCCAGGATAGCTTCTACCGTGTCCTTACCTCG
GAGCAGAAGGCCAAAGCCCTGAAGGGCCAGTTCAACTTTGACCACCCGGATGCCTTTGACAATGAACTCA
TTCTCAAAACACTCAAAGAAATCACTGAAGGGAAAACAGTCCAGATCCCCGTGTATGACTTTGTCTCCCA
TTCCCGGAAGGAGGAGACAGTTACTGTCTATCCCGCAGACGTGGTGCTCTTTGAAGGGATCCTGGCCTTC
TACTCCCAGGAGGTACGAGACCTGTTCCAGATGAAGCTTTTTGTGGATACAGATGCGGACACCCGGCTCT
CACGCAGAGTATTAAGGGACATCAGCGAGAGAGGCAGGGATCTTGAGCAGATTTTATCTCAGTACATTAC
GTTCGTCAAGCCTGCCTTTGAGGAATTCTGCTTGCCAACAAAGAAGTATGCTGATGTGATCATCCCTAGA
GGTGCAGATAATCTGGTGGCCATCAACCTCATCGTGCAGCACATCCAGGACATCCTGAATGGAGGGCCCT
CCAAACGGCAGACCAATGGCTGTCTCAACGGCTACACCCCTTCACGCAAGAGGCAGGCATCGGAGTCCAG
CAGCAGGCCGCATTGA
