>Addgene plasmid #23863 | pDONR223-UCK2 | addgene partial sequence | sequence record 29659 | 23863 with M13pUC-fwd
GCTCGGGCCCAATAATGATTTTATTTTGACTGATAGTGACCTGTTCGTTGCAACAAATTGATGAGCAATG
CTTTTTTATAATGCCAACTTTGTACAAAAAAGTTGGCATGGCCGGGGACAGCGAGCAGACCCTGCAGAAC
CACCAGCAGCCCAACGGCGGCGAGCCCTTCCTTATAGGCGTCAGCGGGGGAACAGCTAGCGGCAAGTCTT
CCGTGTGTGCTAAGATCGTGCAGCTCCTGGGGCAGAATGAGGTGGACTATCGCCAGAAGCAGGTGGTCAT
CCTGAGCCAGGATAGCTTCTACCGTGTCCTTACCTCGGAGCAGAAGGCCAAAGCCCTGAAGGGCCAGTTC
AACTTTGACCACCCGGATGCCTTTGACAATGAACTCATTCTCAAAACACTCAAAGAAATCACTGAAGGGA
AAACAGTCCAGATCCCCGTGTATGACTTTGTCTCCCATTCCCGGAAGGAGGAGACAGTTACTGTCTATCC
CGCAGACGTGGTGCTCTTTGAAGGGATCCTGGCCTTCTACTCCCAGGAGGTACGAGACCTGTTCCAGATG
AAGCTTTTTGTGGATACAGATGCGGACACCCGGCTCTCACGCAGAGTATTAAGGGACATCAGCGAGAGAG
GCAGGGATCTTGAGCAGATTTTATCTCAGTACATTACGTTCGTCAAGCCTGCCTTTGAGGAATTCTGCTT
GCCAACAAAGAAG
