[The description below was written by a language model from this plasmid's Addgene catalogue record.]
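Description:
pDONR223-UCK2 is a Gateway entry-type clone built in the pDONR223 donor backbone (Invitrogen), carrying the open reading frame of human UCK2, which encodes uridine-cytidine kinase 2. The backbone is listed at about 5 kb without insert and the ORF at 786 bp. The plasmid is maintained in E. coli as a high-copy plasmid under spectinomycin selection. No feature table accompanies the record, so the origin of replication and the exact recombination sites are not itemised. As a product of Gateway cloning into a donor vector, the ORF would normally be flanked by attL sites, which allow LR recombination into attR-containing destination vectors. M13 forward and reverse priming sites flanking the insert are listed for sequence verification.

The key design feature is that the UCK2 ORF lacks a stop codon. This "open" configuration lets the coding sequence be transferred in frame into a destination vector that supplies a C-terminal epitope tag of choice and the terminating codon. The record gives no promoter for mammalian expression, and the depositors explicitly state that the plasmid should not be transfected directly. It is a shuttle and storage clone rather than an expression construct. For expression in mammalian cells, the depositors point to a companion set of four lentiviral destination vectors (pLX301 to pLX304), which are obtained separately. The clone belongs to a kit of ORFs, and the associated publication concerns resistance to RAF inhibition through MAP kinase pathway reactivation. That context suggests use in gain-of-function expression screening, although the record does not describe a specific application for UCK2 itself.
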