Addgene plasmid #23863: pDONR223-UCK2
Depositing lab: William Hahn & David Root. Depositing organization: Dana-Farber Cancer Institute. Publication: COT drives resistance to RAF inhibition through MAP kinase pathway reactivation. Johannessen CM, Boehm JS, Kim SY, Thomas SR, Wardwell L, Johnson LA, Emery CM, Stransky N, Cogdill AP, Barretina J, Caponigro G, Hieronymus H, Murray RR, Salehi-Ashtiani K, Hill DE, Vidal M, Zhao JJ, Yang X, Alkan O, Kim S, Harris JL, Wilson CJ, Myer VE, Finan PM, Root DE, Roberts TM, Golub T, Flaherty KT, Dummer R, Weber BL, Sellers WR, Schlegel R, Wargo JA, Hahn WC, Garraway LA. Nature. 2010 Dec 16;468(7326):968-72. doi: 10.1038/nature09627 PubMed 21107320.
Backbone
  Vector backbone: pDONR223
  Backbone manufacturer: Invitrogen
  Backbone size w/o insert (bp): 5005
  Vector type: Gateway Donor vector
Growth in bacteria
  Bacterial resistance: Spectinomycin, 50 μg/mL
  Growth temperature: 37°C
  Growth strain: DH5alpha
  Copy number: High Copy
Gene/Insert
  Gene/Insert name: UCK2 (alt name: uridine-cytidine kinase 2)
  Species: H. sapiens (human)
  Insert size (bp): 786
  Entrez Gene: UCK2 (a.k.a. TSA903, UK, UMPK)
  Cloning method: Gateway Cloning
  Sequencing primers: 5′ M13pUC-fwd; 3′ M13rev
Terms and licenses: Academic/Nonprofit Terms; Industry Terms: Not Available to Industry
Depositor comments: The ORF has no Stop codon. This design enables easy recombination into a destination vector to add an epitope tag of choice and Stop codon to the ORF. Do NOT use this plasmid directly for transfections. A set of 4 custom lentiviral vectors is available ( pLX301 (http://www.addgene.org/25895/) , pLX302 (http://www.addgene.org/25896/) , pLX303 (http://www.addgene.org/25897/) , pLX304 (http://www.addgene.org/25890/) ) to be used to express these ORFs in mammalian cells. These plasmids are not included in the kit and must be ordered separately.
How to cite: pDONR223-UCK2 was a gift from William Hahn & David Root (Addgene plasmid # 23863 ; http://n2t.net/addgene:23863 ; RRID:Addgene_23863)
